>Addgene plasmid #13195 | pc3XB-ZF61 | depositor full sequence | sequence record 7544 | Author sequence
GACGGATCGGGAGATCTCCCGATCCCCTATGGTGCACTCTCAGTACAATCTGCTCTGATGCCGCATAGTT
AAGCCAGTATCTGCTCCCTGCTTGTGTGTTGGAGGTCGCTGAGTAGTGCGCGAGCAAAATTTAAGCTACA
ACAAGGCAAGGCTTGACCGACAATTGCATGAAGAATCTGCTTAGGGTTAGGCGTTTTGCGCTGCTTCGCG
ATGTACGGGCCAGATATACGCGTTGACATTGATTATTGACTAGTTATTAATAGTAATCAATTACGGGGTC
ATTAGTTCATAGCCCATATATGGAGTTCCGCGTTACATAACTTACGGTAAATGGCCCGCCTGGCTGACCG
CCCAACGACCCCCGCCCATTGACGTCAATAATGACGTATGTTCCCATAGTAACGCCAATAGGGACTTTCC
ATTGACGTCAATGGGTGGAGTATTTACGGTAAACTGCCCACTTGGCAGTACATCAAGTGTATCATATGCC
AAGTACGCCCCCTATTGACGTCAATGACGGTAAATGGCCCGCCTGGCATTATGCCCAGTACATGACCTTA
TGGGACTTTCCTACTTGGCAGTACATCTACGTATTAGTCATCGCTATTACCATGGTGATGCGGTTTTGGC
AGTACATCAATGGGCGTGGATAGCGGTTTGACTCACGGGGATTTCCAAGTCTCCACCCCATTGACGTCAA
TGGGAGTTTGTTTTGGCACCAAAATCAACGGGACTTTCCAAAATGTCGTAACAACTCCGCCCCATTGACG
CAAATGGGCGGTAGGCGTGTACGGTGGGAGGTCTATATAAGCAGAGCTCTCTGGCTAACTAGAGAACCCA
CTGCTTACTGGCTTATCGAAATTAATACGACTCACTATAGGGAGACCCAAGCTGGCTAGCGTTTAAACGG
GCCCTCTAGACCCGGGGAGAAGCCTTACAAATGCCCAGAATGTGGAAAGAGTTTTAGCGATCCTGGACAT
CTTGTGAGACACCAGAGAACACATACCGGTGGATCCTCTGCACAGTAGTAAGCTTAAGTTTAAACCGCTG
ATCAGCCTCGACTGTGCCTTCTAGTTGCCAGCCATCTGTTGTTTGCCCCTCCCCCGTGCCTTCCTTGACC
CTGGAAGGTGCCACTCCCACTGTCCTTTCCTAATAAAATGAGGAAATTGCATCGCATTGTCTGAGTAGGT
GTCATTCTATTCTGGGGGGTGGGGTGGGGCAGGACAGCAAGGGGGAGGATTGGGAAGACAATAGCAGGCA
TGCTGGGGATGCGGTGGGCTCTATGGCTTCTGAGGCGGAAAGAACCAGCTGGGGCTCTAGGGGGTATCCC
C
[124 nt withheld, positions 1332-1455]
C
[91 nt withheld, positions 1457-1547]
A
[49 nt withheld, positions 1549-1597]
CCTTTGACGTTGGAGTCCACGTTCTTT
[37 nt withheld, positions 1625-1661]
ACCCTATCTCGGTCTATTCTTTTGATTTATAAGGGATTTTGCCGATTTCGGCCTATTGGTTAAAAAATGA
GCTGATTTAACAAAAATTTAACGCGAATTAATTCTGTGGAATGTGTGTCAGTTAGGGTGTGGAAAGTCCC
CAGGCTCCCCAGCAGGCAGAAGTATGCAAAGCATGCATCTCAATTAGTCAGCAACCAGGTGTGGAAAGTC
CCCAGGCTCCCCAGCAGGCAGAAGTATGCAAAGCATGCATCTCAATTAGTCAGCAACCATAGTCCCGCCC
CTAACTCCGCCCATCCCGCCCCTAACTCCGCCCAGTTCCGCCCATTCTCCGCCCCATGGCTGACTAATTT
TTTTTATTTATGCAGAGGCCGAGGCCGCCTCTGCCTCTGAGCTATTCCAGAAGTAGTGAGGAGGCTTTTT
TGGAGGCCTAGGCTTTTGCAAAAAGCTCCCGGCCGGGAGCTTGTATATCCATTTTCGGATCTGATCAAGA
GACAGGATGAGGATCGTTTCGCATGATTGAACAAGATGGATTGCACGCAGGTTCTCCGGCCGCTTGGGTG
GAGAGGCTATTCGGCTATGACTGGGCACAACAGACAATCGGCTGCTCTGATGCCGCCGTGTTCCGGCTGT
CAGCGCAGGGGCGCCCGGTTCTTTTTGTCAAGACCGACCTGTCCGGTGCCCTGAATGAACTGCAGGACGA
GGCAGCGCGGCTATCGTGGCTGGCCACGACGGGCGTTCCTTGCGCAGCTGTGCTCGACGTTGTCACTGAA
GCGGGAAGGGACTGGCTGCTATTGGGCGAAGTGCCGGGGCAGGATCTCCTGTCATCTCACCTTGCTCCTG
CCGAGAAAGTATCCATCATGGCTGATGCAATGCGGCGGCTGCATACGCTTGATCCGGCTACCTGCCCATT
CGACCACCAAGCGAAACATCGCATCGAGCGAGCACGTACTCGGATGGAAGCCGGTCTTGTCGATCAGGAT
GATCTGGACGAAGAGCATCAGGGGCTCGCGCCAGCCGAACTGTTCGCCAGGCTCAAGGCGCGCATGCCCG
ACGGCGAGGATCTCGTCGTGACCCATGGCGATGCCTGCTTGCCGAATATCATGGTGGAAAATGGCCGCTT
TTCTGGATTCATCGACTGTGGCCGGCTGGGTGTGGCGGACCGCTATCAGGACATAGCGTTGGCTACCCGT
GATATTGCTGAAGAGCTTGGCGGCGAATGGGCTGACCGCTTCCTCGTGCTTTACGGTATCGCCGCTCCCG
ATTCGCAGCGCATCGCCTTCTATCGCCTTCTTGACGAGTTCTTCTGAGCGGGACTCTGGGGTTCGAAATG
ACCGACCAAGCGACGCCCAACCTGCCATCACGAGATTTCGATTCCACCGCCGCCTTCTATGAAAGGTTGG
GCTTCGGAATCGTTTTCCGGGACGCCGGCTGGATGATCCTCCAGCGCGGGGATCTCATGCTGGAGTTCTT
CGCCCACCCCAACTTGTTTATTGCAGCTTATAATGGTTACAAATAAAGCAATAGCATCACAAATTTCACA
AATAAAGCATTTTTTTCACTGCATTCTAGTTGTGGTTTGTCCAAACTCATCAATGTATCTTATCATGTCT
GTATACCGTCGACCTCTAGCTAGAGCTTGGCGTAATCATGGTCATAGCTGTTTCCTGTGTGAAATTGTTA
TCCGCTCACAATTCCACACAACATACGAGCCGGAAGCATAAAGTGTAAAGCCTGGGGTGCCTAATGAGTG
AGCTAACTCACATTAATTGCGTTGCGCTCACTGCCCGCTTTCCAGTCGGGAAACCTGTCGTGCCAGCTGC
ATTAATGAATCGGCCAACGCGCGGGGAGAGGCGGTTTGCGTATTGGGCGCTCTTCCGCTTCCTCGCTCAC
TGACTCGCTGCGCTCGGTCGTTCGGCTGCGGCGAGCGGTATCAGCTCACTCAAAGGCGGTAATACGGTTA
TCCACAGAATCAGGGGATAACGCAGGAAAGAACATGTGAGCAAAAGGCCAGCAAAAGGCCAGGAACCGTA
AAAAGGCCGCGTTGCTGGCGTTTTTCCATAGGCTCCGCCCCCCTGACGAGCATCACAAAAATCGACGCTC
AAGTCAGAGGTGGCGAAACCCGACAGGACTATAAAGATACCAGGCGTTTCCCCCTGGAAGCTCCCTCGTG
CGCTCTCCTGTTCCGACCCTGCCGCTTACCGGATACCTGTCCGCCTTTCTCCCTTCGGGAAGCGTGGCGC
TTTCTCATAGCTCACGCTGTAGGTATCTCAGTTCGGTGTAGGTCGTTCGCTCCAAGCTGGGCTGTGTGCA
CGAACCCCCCGTTCAGCCCGACCGCTGCGCCTTATCCGGTAACTATCGTCTTGAGTCCAACCCGGTAAGA
CACGACTTATCGCCACTGGCAGCAGCCACTGGTAACAGGATTAGCAGAGCGAGGTATGTAGGCGGTGCTA
CAGAGTTCTTGAAGTGGTGGCCTAACTACGGCTACACTAGAAGAACAGTATTTGGTATCTGCGCTCTGCT
GAAGCCAGTTACCTTCGGAAAAAGAGTTGGTAGCTCTTGATCCGGCAAACAAACCACCGCTGGTAGCGGT
TTTTTTGTTTGCAAGCAGCAGATTACGCGCAGAAAAAAAGGATCTCAAGAAGATCCTTTGATCTTTTCTA
CGGGGTCTGACGCTCAGTGGAACGAAAACTCACGTTAAGGGATTTTGGTCATGAGATTATCAAAAAGGAT
CTTCACCTAGATCCTTTTAAATTAAAAATGAAGTTTTAAATCAATCTAAAGTATATATGAGTAAACTTGG
TCTGACAGTTACCAATGCTTAATCAGTGAGGCACCTATCTCAGCGATCTGTCTATTTCGTTCATCCATAG
TTGCCTGACTCCCCGTCGTGTAGATAACTACGATACGGGAGGGCTTACCATCTGGCCCCAGTGCTGCAAT
GATACCGCGAGACCCACGCTCACCGGCTCCAGATTTATCAGCAATAAACCAGCCAGCCGGAAGGGCCGAG
CGCAGAAGTGGTCCTGCAACTTTATCCGCCTCCATCCAGTCTATTAATTGTTGCCGGGAAGCTAGAGTAA
GTAGTTCGCCAGTTAATAGTTTGCGCAACGTTGTTGCCATTGCTACAGGCATCGTGGTGTCACGCTCGTC
GTTTGGTATGGCTTCATTCAGCTCCGGTTCCCAACGATCAAGGCGAGTTACATGATCCCCCATGTTGTGC
AAAAAAGCGGTTAGCTCCTTCGGTCCTCCGATCGTTGTCAGAAGTAAGTTGGCCGCAGTGTTATCACTCA
TGGTTATGGCAGCACTGCATAATTCTCTTACTGTCATGCCATCCGTAAGATGCTTTTCTGTGACTGGTGA
GTACTCAACCAAGTCATTCTGAGAATAGTGTATGCGGCGACCGAGTTGCTCTTGCCCGGCGTCAATACGG
GATAATACCGCGCCACATAGCAGAACTTTAAAAGTGCTCATCATTGGAAAACGTTCTTCGGGGCGAAAAC
TCTCAAGGATCTTACCGCTGTTGAGATCCAGTTCGATGTAACCCACTCGTGCACCCAACTGATCTTCAGC
ATCTTTTACTTTCACCAGCGTTTCTGGGTGAGCAAAAACAGGAAGGCAAAATGCCGCAAAAAAGGGAATA
AGGGCGACACGGAAATGTTGAATACTCATACTCTTCCTTTTTCAATATTATTGAAGCATTTATCAGGGTT
ATTGTCTCATGAGCGGATACATATTTGAATGTATTTAGAAAAATAAACAAATAGGGGTTCCGCGCACATT
TCCCCGAAAAGTGCCACCTGACGTC
Features (pLannotate 1.2.2; 20 found; start..end, strand, type, name):
     28..80      -  misc_feature   bom (fragment): basis of mobility region from pBR322
    235..614     +  enhancer       CMV enhancer: human cytomegalovirus immediate early enhancer
    615..818     +  promoter       CMV promoter: human cytomegalovirus (CMV) immediate early promoter
    814..847     +  LTR            5' LTR (truncated) (fragment): truncated 5' long terminal repeat (LTR) from HIV-1
    863..881     +  promoter       T7 promoter: promoter for bacteriophage T7 RNA polymerase
    927..1019    +  CDS            ZNF22 (fragment): ZNF22_BOVIN - Experimental evidence at transcript level: Swiss-Prot protein existence level 2. Binds DNA through the consensus sequence 5'-CAATG-3'. May be involved in transcriptional regulation and may play a role in tooth formation (By similarity). From Bos taurus (Bovine).
   1062..1286    +  polyA_signal   bGH poly(A) signal: bovine growth hormone polyadenylation signal
   1290..1311    +  promoter       SV40 promoter (fragment): SV40 enhancer and early promoter
   1332..1760    +  rep_origin     f1 ori (sequence partly withheld): f1 bacteriophage origin of replication; arrow indicates direction of (+) strand synthesis
   1774..2103    +  promoter       SV40 promoter: SV40 enhancer and early promoter
   2174..2965    +  CDS            neo: KKA2_KLEPN - Also known as kan, nptII. Experimental evidence at protein level: Swiss-Prot protein existence level 1. Resistance to kanamycin, neomycin, paromomycin, ribostamycin, butirosin and gentamicin B. From Klebsiella pneumoniae.
   2989..3147    +  CDS            ble (fragment): BLE_KLEPN - Experimental evidence at protein level: Swiss-Prot protein existence level 1. Binding protein with a strong affinity to the bleomycin family of antibiotics. Binds to CL990; an antimitotic-antibiotic compound. From Klebsiella pneumoniae.
   3142..3263    +  polyA_signal   SV40 poly(A) signal: SV40 polyadenylation signal
   3336..3352    -  protein_bind   lac operator: The lac repressor binds to the lac operator to inhibit transcription in E. coli. This inhibition can be relieved by adding lactose or isopropyl-β-D-thiogalactopyranoside (IPTG). lac repressor encoded by lacI
   3360..3390    -  promoter       lac promoter: promoter for the E. coli lac operon
   3405..3426    -  protein_bind   CAP binding site: CAP binding activates transcription in the presence of cAMP. E. coli catabolite activator protein
   3439..3531    -  CDS            lacI (fragment): lac repressor; lacI; The lac repressor binds to the lac operator to inhibit transcription in E. coli. This inhibition can be relieved by adding lactose or isopropyl-β-D-thiogalactopyranoside (IPTG).
   3714..4299    -  rep_origin     ori: high-copy-number ColE1/pMB1/pBR322/pUC origin of replication
   4470..5330    -  CDS            AmpR: β-lactamase; bla; confers resistance to ampicillin, carbenicillin, and related antibiotics
   5331..5435    -  promoter       AmpR promoter: bla
