[The description below was written by a language model from this plasmid's Addgene catalogue record and pLannotate feature annotations shown in this document.]
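Description:
pc3XB-ZF61 is a mammalian expression-type plasmid built on pc3XB, a modified version of Invitrogen's pcDNA3, and it serves as a module carrier in the Zinc Finger Consortium Modular Assembly Kit v1.0. It is maintained in E. coli at high copy through a ColE1/pUC-type origin and selected with ampicillin via the β-lactamase gene. An f1 origin is also present, which permits single-stranded DNA production. For mammalian cells, the backbone carries a neomycin phosphotransferase gene driven by the SV40 early promoter and terminated by an SV40 polyadenylation signal, allowing G418 selection.

The payload is a roughly 90 bp insert encoding a single Cys2His2 zinc finger, ZF61, taken from the Barbas module set and recorded as recognising the DNA triplet GGC. It sits between XbaI and BamHI sites that are both preserved. It lies downstream of the CMV immediate early enhancer and promoter and a T7 promoter, and upstream of the bovine growth hormone polyadenylation signal. The automated annotation labels this short coding region as a fragment of bovine ZNF22, which most likely reflects general similarity among zinc finger motifs rather than the insert's real origin. Similarly, the small HIV-1 LTR, ble, lacI and extra SV40 promoter fragments look like incidental matches or backbone remnants rather than functional parts.

The plasmid is one of a set of standardised reagents for modular assembly, in which individual finger modules with defined triplet specificities are joined by restriction cloning into multi-finger arrays. These arrays are then used to engineer zinc finger nucleases directed at chosen target sites. The retained flanking sites are consistent with this stepwise subcloning role.
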