>Addgene plasmid #13195 | pc3XB-ZF61 | addgene partial sequence | sequence record 19579 | CMV-F 5'-CGCAAATGGGCGGTAGGCGTG-3'
AGCTCTCTGGCTACTAGAGAACCCACTGCTTACTGGCTTATCGAAATTAATACGACTCACTATAGGGAGA
CCCAAGCTGGCTAGCGTTTAAACGGGCCCTCTAGACCCGGGGAGAAGCCTTACAAATGCCCAGAATGTGG
AAAGAGTTTTAGCGATCCTGGACATCTTGTGAGACACCAGAGAACACATACCGGTGGATCCTCTGCACAG
TAGTAAGCTTAAGTTTAAACCGCTGATCAGCCTCGACTGTGCCTTCTAGTTGCCAGCCATCTGTTGTTTG
CCCCTCCCCCGTGCCTTCCTTGACCCTGGAAGGTGCCACTCCCACTGTCCTTTCCTAATAAAATGAGGAA
ATTGCATCGCATTGTCTGAGTAGGTGTCATTCTATTCTGGGGGGTGGGGTGGGGCAGGACAGCAAGGGGG
AGGATTGGGAAGACAATAGCAGGCATGCTGGGGATGCGGTGGGCTCTATGGCTTCTGAGGCGGAAAGAAC
CAGCTGGGGCTCTAGGGGGTATCCCC
[124 nt withheld, positions 517-640]
