Addgene plasmid #13195: pc3XB-ZF61
Depositing lab: Daniel Voytas. Depositing organization: Iowa State University. Publication: Standardized reagents and protocols for engineering zinc finger nucleases by modular assembly. Wright DA, Thibodeau-Beganny S, Sander JD, Winfrey RJ, Hirsh AS, Eichtinger M, Fu F, Porteus MH, Dobbs D, Voytas DF, Joung JK. Nat Protoc. 2006;1(3):1637-52. doi: 10.1038/nprot.2006.259 PubMed 17406455.
Backbone
  Vector backbone: pc3XB
  Backbone manufacturer: Modified Invitrogen pcDNA3
  Backbone size w/o insert (bp): 5400
  Vector type: Mammalian Expression
  Selectable markers: Neomycin (select with G418)
Growth in bacteria
  Bacterial resistance: Ampicillin, 100 μg/mL
  Growth temperature: 37°C
  Growth strain: XL1 Blue
  Copy number: High Copy
Gene/Insert
  Gene/Insert name: ZF61
  Insert size (bp): 90
  Cloning method: Restriction Enzyme; 5′ cloning site XbaI (not destroyed); 3′ cloning site BamHI (not destroyed)
  Sequencing primers: 5′ T7
Terms and licenses: Academic/Nonprofit Terms; Industry Terms: Not Available to Industry
Depositor comments: Part of the Zinc Finger Consortium Modular Assembly Kit v1.0. Finger protein sequence: PGEKPYKCPECGKSFSDPGHLVRHQRTH. Target DNA sequence: GGC. This zinc finger is derived from the Barbas module set.
How to cite: pc3XB-ZF61 was a gift from Daniel Voytas (Addgene plasmid # 13195 ; http://n2t.net/addgene:13195 ; RRID:Addgene_13195)
